>Addgene plasmid #195006 | (H) tNOS (I) _T2 (SBE119) | addgene full sequence | sequence record 386114 | Addgene NGS Result
GTTTTAAATCAATCTAAAGTATATATGAGTAAACTTGGTCTGACAGTTACCAATGCTTAATCAGTGAGGC
ACCTATCTCAGCGATCTGTCTATTTCGTTCATCCATAGTTGCCTGACTCCCCGTCGTGTAGATAACTACG
ATACGGGAGGGCTTACCATCTGGCCCCAGTGCTGCAATGATACCGCGAGACCCACGCTCACCGGCTCCAG
ATTTATCAGCAATAAACCAGCCAGCCGGAAGGGCCGAGCGCAGAAGTGGTCCTGCAACTTTATCCGCCTC
CATCCAGTCTATTAATTGTTGCCGGGAAGCTAGAGTAAGTAGTTCGCCAGTTAATAGTTTGCGCAACGTT
GTTGCCATTGCTACAGGCATCGTGGTGTCACGCTCGTCGTTTGGTATGGCTTCATTCAGCTCCGGTTCCC
AACGATCAAGGCGAGTTACATGATCCCCCATGTTGTGCAAAAAAGCGGTTAGCTCCTTCGGTCCTCCGAT
CGTTGTCAGAAGTAAGTTGGCCGCAGTGTTATCACTCATGGTTATGGCAGCACTGCATAATTCTCTTACT
GTCATGCCATCCGTAAGATGCTTTTCTGTGACTGGTGAGTACTCAACCAAGTCATTCTGAGAATAGTGTA
TGCGGCGACCGAGTTGCTCTTGCCCGGCGTCAATACGGGATAATACCGCGCCACATAGCAGAACTTTAAA
AGTGCTCATCATTGGAAAACGTTCTTCGGGGCGAAAACTCTCAAGGATCTTACCGCTGTTGAGATCCAGT
TCGATGTAACCCACTCGTGCACCCAACTGATCTTCAGCATCTTTTACTTTCACCAGCGTTTCTGGGTGAG
CAAAAACAGGAAGGCAAAATGCCGCAAAAAAGGGAATAAGGGCGACACGGAAATGTTGAATACTCATACT
CTTCCTTTTTCAATATTATTGAAGCATTTATCAGGGTTATTGTCTCATGAGCGGATACATATTTGAATGT
ATTTAGAAAAATAAACAAATAGGGGTTCCGCGCACATTTCCCCGAAAAGTGCCACCTGACGTCTAAGAAA
CCATTATTATCATGACATTAACCTATAAAAATAGGCGTATCACGAGGCCGCCCCTGCAGCCGAATTATAT
TATTTTTGCCAAATAATTTTTAACAAAAGCTCTGAAGTCTTCTTCATTTAAATTCTTAGATGATACTTCA
TCTGGAAAATTGTCCCAATTAGTAGCATCACGCTGTGAGTAAGTTCTAAACCATTTTTTTATTGTTGTAT
TATCTCTAATCTTACTACTCGATGAGTTTTCGGTATTATCTCTATTTTTAACTTGGAGCAGGTTCCATTC
ATTGTTTTTTTCATCATAGTGAATAAAATCAACTGCTTTAACACTTGTGCCTGAACACCATATCCATCCG
GCGTAATACGACTCACTATAGGGAGAGCGGCCGCCAGATCTTCCGGATGGCTCGAGTTTTTCAGCAAGAT
ATGCGGTCTCATGACCCCGATCTAGTAACATAGATGACACCGCGCGCGATAATTTATCCTAGTTTGCGCG
CTATATTTTGTTTTCTATCGCGTATTAAATGTATAATTGCGGGACTCTAATCATAAAAACCCATCTCATA
AATAACGTCATGCATTACATGTTAATTATTACATGCTTAACGTAATTCAACAGAAATTATATGATAATCA
TCGCAAGACCGGCAACAGGATTCAATCTTAAGAAACTTTATTGCCAAATGTTTGAACGATCCTGAGACCA
TGCATCTTTCTAGAAGATCTCCTACAATATTCTCAGCTGCCATGGAAAATCGATGTTCTTCTTTTATTCT
CTCAAGATTTTCAGGCTGTATATTAAAACTTATATTAAGAACTATGCTAACCACCTCATCAGGAACCGTT
GTAGGTGGCGTGGGTTTTCTTGGCAATCGACTCTCATGAAAACTACGAGCTAAATATTCAATATGTTCCT
CTTGACCAACTTTATTCTGCATTTTTTTTGAACGAGGTTTAGAGCAAGCTTCAGGAAACTGAGACAGGAA
TTTTATTAAAAATTTAAATTTTGAAGAAAGTTCAGGGTTAATAGCATCCATTTTTTGCTTTGCAAGTTCC
TCAGCATTCTTAACAAAAGACGTCTCTTTTGACATGTTTAAAGTTTAAACCTCCTGTGTGAAATTATTAT
CCGCTCATAATTCCACACATTATACGAGCCGGAAGCATAAAGTGTAAAGCCTGGGGTGCCTAATGAGTGA
GCTAACTCACATTAATTGCGTTGCGCTCACTGCCAATTGCTTTCCAGTCGGGAAACCTGTCGTGCCAGCT
GCATTAATGAATCGGCCAACGCGCGGGGAGAGGCGGTTTGCGTATTGGGCGCTCTTCCGCTTCCTCGCTC
ACTGACTCGCTGCGCTCGGTCGTTCGGCTGCGGCGAGCGGTATCAGCTCACTCAAAGGCGGTAATACGGT
TATCCACAGAATCAGGGGATAACGCAGGAAAGAACATGTGAGCAAAAGGCCAGCAAAAGGCCAGGAACCG
TAAAAAGGCCGCGTTGCTGGCGTTTTTCCATAGGCTCCGCCCCCCTGACGAGCATCACAAAAATCGACGC
TCAAGTCAGAGGTGGCGAAACCCGACAGGACTATAAAGATACCAGGCGTTTCCCCCTGGAAGCTCCCTCG
TGCGCTCTCCTGTTCCGACCCTGCCGCTTACCGGATACCTGTCCGCCTTTCTCCCTTCGGGAAGCGTGGC
GCTTTCTCATAGCTCACGCTGTAGGTATCTCAGTTCGGTGTAGGTCGTTCGCTCCAAGCTGGGCTGTGTG
CACGAACCCCCCGTTCAGCCCGACCGCTGCGCCTTATCCGGTAACTATCGTCTTGAGTCCAACCCGGTAA
GACACGACTTATCGCCACTGGCAGCAGCCACTGGTAACAGGATTAGCAGAGCGAGGTATGTAGGCGGTGC
TACAGAGTTCTTGAAGTGGTGGCCTAACTACGGCTACACTAGAAGAACAGTATTTGGTATCTGCGCTCTG
CTGAAGCCAGTTACCTTCGGAAAAAGAGTTGGTAGCTCTTGATCCGGCAAACAAACCACCGCTGGTAGCG
GTGGTTTTTTTGTTTGCAAGCAGCAGATTACGCGCAGAAAAAAAGGATCTCAAGAAGATCCTTTGATCTT
TTCTACGGGGTCTGACGCTCAGTGGAACGAAAACTCACGTTAAGGGATTTTGGTCATGAGATTATCAAAA
AGGATCTTCACCTAGATCCTTTTAAATTAAAAATGAA
Features (pLannotate 1.2.2; 9 found; start..end, strand, type, name):
     47..907     -  CDS            AmpR: β-lactamase; bla; confers resistance to ampicillin, carbenicillin, and related antibiotics
    908..1012    -  promoter       AmpR promoter: bla
   1404..1422    +  promoter       T7 promoter: promoter for bacteriophage T7 RNA polymerase
   1489..1741    -  terminator     NOS terminator: nopaline synthase terminator and poly(A) signal
   1755..2135    -  CDS            eco47IR (fragment): T2E7_ECOLX - Protein predicted: Swiss-Prot protein existence level 4. Recognizes the double-stranded sequence GGWCC and cleaves after G-1. From Escherichia coli.
   2188..2218    -  promoter       lac UV5 promoter: E. coli lac promoter with an "up" mutation
   2233..2254    -  protein_bind   CAP binding site: CAP binding activates transcription in the presence of cAMP. E. coli catabolite activator protein
   2279..2362    -  CDS            lacI (fragment): lac repressor; lacI; The lac repressor binds to the lac operator to inhibit transcription in E. coli. This inhibition can be relieved by adding lactose or isopropyl-β-D-thiogalactopyranoside (IPTG).
   2545..3133    -  rep_origin     ori: high-copy-number ColE1/pMB1/pBR322/pUC origin of replication
