[The description below was written by a language model from this plasmid's Addgene catalogue record and pLannotate feature annotations shown in this document.]
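Description:
(H) tNOS (I) _T2 (SBE119) is a part-donor plasmid from a Golden Gate assembly toolkit (RtGGA) developed for the oleaginous yeast Rhodotorula toruloides. It is built on the pJET 1.2 cloning backbone, giving a total size of about 3.25 kb. It is propagated in E. coli through a high-copy ColE1/pUC-type origin, with selection by ampicillin resistance from the β-lactamase gene and its native promoter. Although catalogued as a bacterial expression vector, it expresses nothing of its own and functions as a storage vector for a single regulatory part.

The payload is a 253 bp nopaline synthase terminator and poly(A) signal (tNOS) from Agrobacterium tumefaciens. The catalogue's species field lists R. toruloides, which reflects the intended host rather than the origin of the sequence. The "(H)" and "(I)" labels denote the flanking assembly positions that assign the part to the T2 slot, meaning the terminator of the second transcription unit in a multi-gene assembly. The record does not give the overhang sequences or the type IIS enzyme used to release the part.

The feature table shows the terminator sitting within the pJET cloning region, next to a fragment of the eco47IR lethal gene. This gene is driven by a lac UV5 promoter, and its disruption by an insert is the basis of pJET's positive selection for recombinant clones. A T7 promoter flanks the insertion site, and a CAP binding site and a short lacI fragment are backbone remnants. The plasmid is typically combined with promoter, gene, marker and integration-arm parts from the same toolkit to build expression cassettes for metabolic engineering of R. toruloides.
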