Addgene plasmid #195006: (H) tNOS (I) _T2 (SBE119)
Purpose: terminator from Agrobacterium tumefaciens nopaline synthase (tNOS, MF116010) for T2 position (H/I)
Depositing lab: Petri-Jaan Lahtvee. Depositing organization: Tallinn University of Technology. Publication: Development of a dedicated Golden Gate Assembly Platform (RtGGA) for Rhodotorula toruloides. Bonturi N, Pinheiro MJ, de Oliveira PM, Rusadze E, Eichinger T, Liudziute G, De Biaggi JS, Brauer A, Remm M, Miranda EA, Ledesma-Amaro R, Lahtvee PJ. Metab Eng Commun. 2022 May 23;15:e00200. doi: 10.1016/j.mec.2022.e00200. eCollection 2022 Dec. PubMed 35662893.
Backbone
  Vector backbone: pJET 1.2
  Backbone size w/o insert (bp): 3004
  Total vector size (bp): 3254
  Vector type: Bacterial Expression
Growth in bacteria
  Bacterial resistance: Ampicillin, 100 μg/mL
  Growth temperature: 37°C
  Growth strain: DH5alpha
  Copy number: Unknown
Gene/Insert
  Gene/Insert name: (H) tNOS (I)
  Species: Rhodotorula toruloides
  Insert size (bp): 253
  Cloning method: Unknown
  Sequencing primers: 5′ CCATATCCATCCGGCGTAAT; 3′ CCTGATGAGGTGGTTAGCAT
Terms and licenses: Academic/Nonprofit Terms; Industry Terms: Not Available to Industry
How to cite: (H) tNOS (I) _T2 (SBE119) was a gift from Petri-Jaan Lahtvee (Addgene plasmid # 195006 ; http://n2t.net/addgene:195006 ; RRID:Addgene_195006)
